Addgene plasmid #63096: Frt-hspB5
Purpose: Expression of HSPB5 (small HSP) in mammalian cells
Depositing lab: Harm Kampinga. Depositing organization: University Medical Center Groningen. Publication: HSPB7 is the most potent polyQ aggregation suppressor within the HSPB family of molecular chaperones. Vos MJ, Zijlstra MP, Kanon B, van Waarde-Verhagen MA, Brunt ER, Oosterveld-Hut HM, Carra S, Sibon OC, Kampinga HH. Hum Mol Genet. 2010 Dec 1;19(23):4677-93. doi: 10.1093/hmg/ddq398. Epub 2010 Sep 15. PubMed 20843828.
Backbone
  Vector backbone: pCMV
  Modifications to backbone: FRT is N-term on HygroB
  Vector type: Mammalian Expression
Growth in bacteria
  Bacterial resistance: Ampicillin, 100 μg/mL
  Growth temperature: 37°C
  Growth strain: DH5alpha
  Copy number: Unknown
Gene/Insert
  Gene/Insert name: hspb5
  Species: H. sapiens (human)
  Entrez Gene: CRYAB (a.k.a. CMD1II, CRYA2, CTPP2, CTRCT16, HEL-S-101, HSPB5, MFM2, MFM2A, MFM2B)
  Promoter: CMV
  Cloning method: Unknown
  Sequencing primers: 5′ CMV-F; 3′ BGH-rev
Terms and licenses: Academic/Nonprofit Terms; Industry Terms: Not Available to Industry
How to cite: Frt-hspB5 was a gift from Harm Kampinga (Addgene plasmid # 63096 ; http://n2t.net/addgene:63096 ; RRID:Addgene_63096)
