[The description below was written by a language model from this plasmid's Addgene catalogue record and pLannotate feature annotations shown in this document.]
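Description:
Frt-hspB5 is a 5,750-bp mammalian expression plasmid carrying human HSPB5 (CRYAB, alphaB-crystallin), a small heat shock protein with chaperone-like activity that prevents aggregation of other proteins under stress. The catalogue lists the backbone simply as pCMV. In bacteria it is maintained through a high-copy ColE1/pUC-type origin and selected with ampicillin via the bla gene and its own promoter. Small fragments annotated as f1 ori, lac promoter/operator, lacI, bom and ble appear to be backbone remnants rather than functional units.

The CRYAB coding sequence is driven by the human cytomegalovirus immediate-early enhancer and promoter and terminated by the bovine growth hormone polyadenylation signal. No epitope tag or reporter is annotated on the open reading frame. Immediately downstream of the CMV promoter, the annotation picks up two short tet-operator-containing fragments and a Tet-responsive promoter fragment. This suggests a tetracycline-repressible CMV/TetO arrangement that would permit inducible expression in cells expressing the Tet repressor, although the catalogue entry does not state this.

Downstream of the expression cassette sits an FRT site placed directly in front of a hygromycin resistance gene followed by an SV40 polyadenylation signal, matching the depositor's note that the FRT is N-terminal to HygroB. Only a very short SV40 promoter fragment is annotated upstream, so the hygromycin gene seems to lack a full promoter of its own. This layout is characteristic of FLP-mediated targeted integration, in which recombination into a genomic FRT site supplies the elements needed for hygromycin resistance and yields isogenic single-copy stable lines. The stated purpose is HSPB5 expression in mammalian cells, and the associated study compared HSPB family members as suppressors of polyglutamine aggregation.
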