Features (pLannotate 1.2.2; 21 found; start..end, strand, type, name):
     28..80      -  misc_feature   bom (fragment): basis of mobility region from pBR322
    235..614     +  enhancer       CMV enhancer: human cytomegalovirus immediate early enhancer
    615..818     +  promoter       CMV promoter: human cytomegalovirus (CMV) immediate early promoter
    820..839     +  promoter       PLtetO-1 promoter (fragment): modified phage lambda PL promoter with tet operator sites (Lutz and Bujard, 1997)
    841..860     +  promoter       PLtetO-1 promoter (fragment): modified phage lambda PL promoter with tet operator sites (Lutz and Bujard, 1997)
    868..901     +  promoter       TRE3GV promoter (fragment): 3rd-generation Tet-responsive promoter that can be activated by binding of Tet-On® 3G, optimized for retroviral and lentiviral vectors
   1017..1541    +  CDS            CRYAB: CRYAB_HUMAN - Also known as CRYA2, HSPB5. Experimental evidence at protein level: Swiss-Prot protein existence level 1. May contribute to the transparency and refractive index of the lens. Has chaperone-like activity, preventing aggregation of various proteins under a wide range of stress conditions. From Homo sapiens (Human).
   1708..1932    +  polyA_signal   bGH poly(A) signal: bovine growth hormone polyadenylation signal
   1936..1957    +  promoter       SV40 promoter (fragment): SV40 enhancer and early promoter
   1978..2211    +  rep_origin     f1 ori (fragment) (sequence partly withheld): f1 bacteriophage origin of replication; arrow indicates direction of (+) strand synthesis
   2216..2263    +  protein_bind   FRT: FLP-mediated recombination occurs in the 8-bp core sequence TCTAGAAA (Turan and Bode, 2011). FLP recombinase from the Saccharomyces cerevisiae 2μ plasmid
   2271..3293    +  CDS            HygR: aminoglycoside phosphotransferase from E. coli; aph(4)-Ia; confers resistance to hygromycin
   3303..3428    +  CDS            ble (fragment): BLE_KLEPN - Experimental evidence at protein level: Swiss-Prot protein existence level 1. Binding protein with a strong affinity to the bleomycin family of antibiotics. Binds to CL990; an antimitotic-antibiotic compound. From Klebsiella pneumoniae.
   3423..3544    +  polyA_signal   SV40 poly(A) signal: SV40 polyadenylation signal
   3617..3633    -  protein_bind   lac operator: The lac repressor binds to the lac operator to inhibit transcription in E. coli. This inhibition can be relieved by adding lactose or isopropyl-β-D-thiogalactopyranoside (IPTG). lac repressor encoded by lacI
   3641..3671    -  promoter       lac promoter: promoter for the E. coli lac operon
   3686..3707    -  protein_bind   CAP binding site: CAP binding activates transcription in the presence of cAMP. E. coli catabolite activator protein
   3720..3812    -  CDS            lacI (fragment): lac repressor; lacI; The lac repressor binds to the lac operator to inhibit transcription in E. coli. This inhibition can be relieved by adding lactose or isopropyl-β-D-thiogalactopyranoside (IPTG).
   3995..4583    -  rep_origin     ori: high-copy-number ColE1/pMB1/pBR322/pUC origin of replication
   4754..5614    -  CDS            AmpR: β-lactamase; bla; confers resistance to ampicillin, carbenicillin, and related antibiotics
   5615..5719    -  promoter       AmpR promoter: bla
>Addgene plasmid #63096 | Frt-hspB5 | depositor full sequence | sequence record 108182 | Frt-hspB5 sequence 5750 bps
GACGGATCGGGAGATCTCCCGATCCCCTATGGTGCACTCTCAGTACAATCTGCTCTGATGCCGCATAGTT
AAGCCAGTATCTGCTCCCTGCTTGTGTGTTGGAGGTCGCTGAGTAGTGCGCGAGCAAAATTTAAGCTACA
ACAAGGCAAGGCTTGACCGACAATTGCATGAAGAATCTGCTTAGGGTTAGGCGTTTTGCGCTGCTTCGCG
ATGTACGGGCCAGATATACGCGTTGACATTGATTATTGACTAGTTATTAATAGTAATCAATTACGGGGTC
ATTAGTTCATAGCCCATATATGGAGTTCCGCGTTACATAACTTACGGTAAATGGCCCGCCTGGCTGACCG
CCCAACGACCCCCGCCCATTGACGTCAATAATGACGTATGTTCCCATAGTAACGCCAATAGGGACTTTCC
ATTGACGTCAATGGGTGGAGTATTTACGGTAAACTGCCCACTTGGCAGTACATCAAGTGTATCATATGCC
AAGTACGCCCCCTATTGACGTCAATGACGGTAAATGGCCCGCCTGGCATTATGCCCAGTACATGACCTTA
TGGGACTTTCCTACTTGGCAGTACATCTACGTATTAGTCATCGCTATTACCATGGTGATGCGGTTTTGGC
AGTACATCAATGGGCGTGGATAGCGGTTTGACTCACGGGGATTTCCAAGTCTCCACCCCATTGACGTCAA
TGGGAGTTTGTTTTGGCACCAAAATCAACGGGACTTTCCAAAATGTCGTAACAACTCCGCCCCATTGACG
CAAATGGGCGGTAGGCGTGTACGGTGGGAGGTCTATATAAGCAGAGCTCTCCCTATCAGTGATAGAGATC
TCCCTATCAGTGATAGAGATCGTCGACGAGCTCGTTTAGTGAACCGTCAGATCGCCTGGAGACGCCATCC
ACGCTGTTTTGACCTCCATAGAAGACACCGGGACCGATCCAGCCTCCGGACTCTAGCGTTTAAACTTAAG
CTTGGTACCGAGCTCGGATCCAAAACCTCGAGAACCATGGACATCGCCATCCACCACCCCTGGATCCGCC
GCCCCTTCTTTCCTTTCCACTCCCCCAGCCGCCTCTTTGACCAGTTCTTCGGAGAGCACCTGTTGGAGTC
TGATCTTTTCCCGACGTCTACTTCCCTGAGTCCCTTCTACCTTCGGCCACCCTCCTTCCTGCGGGCACCC
AGCTGGTTTGACACTGGACTCTCAGAGATGCGCCTGGAGAAGGACAGGTTCTCTGTCAACCTGGATGTGA
AGCACTTCTCCCCAGAGGAACTCAAAGTTAAGGTGTTGGGAGATGTGATTGAGGTGCATGGAAAACATGA
AGAGCGCCAGGATGAACATGGTTTCATCTCCAGGGAGTTCCACAGGAAATACCGGATCCCAGCTGATGTA
GACCCTCTCACCATTACTTCATCCCTGTCATCTGATGGGGTCCTCACTGTGAATGGACCAAGGAAACAGG
TCTCTGGCCCTGAGCGCACCATTCCCATCACCCGTGAAGAGAAGCCTGCTGTCACCGCAGCCCCCAAGAA
ATAGATGCCCTTTCTTGAATTGCATTTTTTTAAAACAAGAAAGTTTCCCCACCAGTGAATGAAAGTCTTG
TGACTAGTGCTGAAGCTTATTAATGCTAAGGGCAGGCCCAAATTACGCGCCAAAATCGAGTCTAGAGGGC
CCGTTTAAACCCGCTGATCAGCCTCGACTGTGCCTTCTAGTTGCCAGCCATCTGTTGTTTGCCCCTCCCC
CGTGCCTTCCTTGACCCTGGAAGGTGCCACTCCCACTGTCCTTTCCTAATAAAATGAGGAAATTGCATCG
CATTGTCTGAGTAGGTGTCATTCTATTCTGGGGGGTGGGGTGGGGCAGGACAGCAAGGGGGAGGATTGGG
AAGACAATAGCAGGCATGCTGGGGATGCGGTGGGCTCTATGGCTTCTGAGGCGGAAAGAACCAGCTGGGG
CTCTAGGGGGTATCCCC
[124 nt withheld, positions 1978-2101]
C
[91 nt withheld, positions 2103-2193]
AGGGTGATGGTTCACGTACCTAGAAGTTCCTATTCCGAAGTTCCTATTCTCTAGAAAGTATAGGAACTTC
CTTGGCCAAAAAGCCTGAACTCACCGCGACGTCTGTCGAGAAGTTTCTGATCGAAAAGTTCGACAGCGTC
TCCGACCTGATGCAGCTCTCGGAGGGCGAAGAATCTCGTGCTTTCAGCTTCGATGTAGGAGGGCGTGGAT
ATGTCCTGCGGGTAAATAGCTGCGCCGATGGTTTCTACAAAGATCGTTATGTTTATCGGCACTTTGCATC
GGCCGCGCTCCCGATTCCGGAAGTGCTTGACATTGGGGAATTCAGCGAGAGCCTGACCTATTGCATCTCC
CGCCGTGCACAGGGTGTCACGTTGCAAGACCTGCCTGAAACCGAACTGCCCGCTGTTCTGCAGCCGGTCG
CGGAGGCCATGGATGCGATCGCTGCGGCCGATCTTAGCCAGACGAGCGGGTTCGGCCCATTCGGACCGCA
AGGAATCGGTCAATACACTACATGGCGTGATTTCATATGCGCGATTGCTGATCCCCATGTGTATCACTGG
CAAACTGTGATGGACGACACCGTCAGTGCGTCCGTCGCGCAGGCTCTCGATGAGCTGATGCTTTGGGCCG
AGGACTGCCCCGAAGTCCGGCACCTCGTGCACGCGGATTTCGGCTCCAACAATGTCCTGACGGACAATGG
CCGCATAACAGCGGTCATTGACTGGAGCGAGGCGATGTTCGGGGATTCCCAATACGAGGTCGCCAACATC
TTCTTCTGGAGGCCGTGGTTGGCTTGTATGGAGCAGCAGACGCGCTACTTCGAGCGGAGGCATCCGGAGC
TTGCAGGATCGCCGCGGCTCCGGGCGTATATGCTCCGCATTGGTCTTGACCAACTCTATCAGAGCTTGGT
TGACGGCAATTTCGATGATGCAGCTTGGGCGCAGGGTCGATGCGACGCAATCGTCCGATCCGGAGCCGGG
ACTGTCGGGCGTACACAAATCGCCCGCAGAAGCGCGGCCGTCTGGACCGATGGCTGTGTAGAAGTACTCG
CCGATAGTGGAAACCGACGCCCCAGCACTCGTCCGAGGGCAAAGGAATAGCACGTACTACGAGATTTCGA
TTCCACCGCCGCCTTCTATGAAAGGTTGGGCTTCGGAATCGTTTTCCGGGACGCCGGCTGGATGATCCTC
CAGCGCGGGGATCTCATGCTGGAGTTCTTCGCCCACCCCAACTTGTTTATTGCAGCTTATAATGGTTACA
AATAAAGCAATAGCATCACAAATTTCACAAATAAAGCATTTTTTTCACTGCATTCTAGTTGTGGTTTGTC
CAAACTCATCAATGTATCTTATCATGTCTGTATACCGTCGACCTCTAGCTAGAGCTTGGCGTAATCATGG
TCATAGCTGTTTCCTGTGTGAAATTGTTATCCGCTCACAATTCCACACAACATACGAGCCGGAAGCATAA
AGTGTAAAGCCTGGGGTGCCTAATGAGTGAGCTAACTCACATTAATTGCGTTGCGCTCACTGCCCGCTTT
CCAGTCGGGAAACCTGTCGTGCCAGCTGCATTAATGAATCGGCCAACGCGCGGGGAGAGGCGGTTTGCGT
ATTGGGCGCTCTTCCGCTTCCTCGCTCACTGACTCGCTGCGCTCGGTCGTTCGGCTGCGGCGAGCGGTAT
CAGCTCACTCAAAGGCGGTAATACGGTTATCCACAGAATCAGGGGATAACGCAGGAAAGAACATGTGAGC
AAAAGGCCAGCAAAAGGCCAGGAACCGTAAAAAGGCCGCGTTGCTGGCGTTTTTCCATAGGCTCCGCCCC
CCTGACGAGCATCACAAAAATCGACGCTCAAGTCAGAGGTGGCGAAACCCGACAGGACTATAAAGATACC
AGGCGTTTCCCCCTGGAAGCTCCCTCGTGCGCTCTCCTGTTCCGACCCTGCCGCTTACCGGATACCTGTC
CGCCTTTCTCCCTTCGGGAAGCGTGGCGCTTTCTCATAGCTCACGCTGTAGGTATCTCAGTTCGGTGTAG
GTCGTTCGCTCCAAGCTGGGCTGTGTGCACGAACCCCCCGTTCAGCCCGACCGCTGCGCCTTATCCGGTA
ACTATCGTCTTGAGTCCAACCCGGTAAGACACGACTTATCGCCACTGGCAGCAGCCACTGGTAACAGGAT
TAGCAGAGCGAGGTATGTAGGCGGTGCTACAGAGTTCTTGAAGTGGTGGCCTAACTACGGCTACACTAGA
AGAACAGTATTTGGTATCTGCGCTCTGCTGAAGCCAGTTACCTTCGGAAAAAGAGTTGGTAGCTCTTGAT
CCGGCAAACAAACCACCGCTGGTAGCGGTGGTTTTTTTGTTTGCAAGCAGCAGATTACGCGCAGAAAAAA
AGGATCTCAAGAAGATCCTTTGATCTTTTCTACGGGGTCTGACGCTCAGTGGAACGAAAACTCACGTTAA
GGGATTTTGGTCATGAGATTATCAAAAAGGATCTTCACCTAGATCCTTTTAAATTAAAAATGAAGTTTTA
AATCAATCTAAAGTATATATGAGTAAACTTGGTCTGACAGTTACCAATGCTTAATCAGTGAGGCACCTAT
CTCAGCGATCTGTCTATTTCGTTCATCCATAGTTGCCTGACTCCCCGTCGTGTAGATAACTACGATACGG
GAGGGCTTACCATCTGGCCCCAGTGCTGCAATGATACCGCGAGACCCACGCTCACCGGCTCCAGATTTAT
CAGCAATAAACCAGCCAGCCGGAAGGGCCGAGCGCAGAAGTGGTCCTGCAACTTTATCCGCCTCCATCCA
GTCTATTAATTGTTGCCGGGAAGCTAGAGTAAGTAGTTCGCCAGTTAATAGTTTGCGCAACGTTGTTGCC
ATTGCTACAGGCATCGTGGTGTCACGCTCGTCGTTTGGTATGGCTTCATTCAGCTCCGGTTCCCAACGAT
CAAGGCGAGTTACATGATCCCCCATGTTGTGCAAAAAAGCGGTTAGCTCCTTCGGTCCTCCGATCGTTGT
CAGAAGTAAGTTGGCCGCAGTGTTATCACTCATGGTTATGGCAGCACTGCATAATTCTCTTACTGTCATG
CCATCCGTAAGATGCTTTTCTGTGACTGGTGAGTACTCAACCAAGTCATTCTGAGAATAGTGTATGCGGC
GACCGAGTTGCTCTTGCCCGGCGTCAATACGGGATAATACCGCGCCACATAGCAGAACTTTAAAAGTGCT
CATCATTGGAAAACGTTCTTCGGGGCGAAAACTCTCAAGGATCTTACCGCTGTTGAGATCCAGTTCGATG
TAACCCACTCGTGCACCCAACTGATCTTCAGCATCTTTTACTTTCACCAGCGTTTCTGGGTGAGCAAAAA
CAGGAAGGCAAAATGCCGCAAAAAAGGGAATAAGGGCGACACGGAAATGTTGAATACTCATACTCTTCCT
TTTTCAATATTATTGAAGCATTTATCAGGGTTATTGTCTCATGAGCGGATACATATTTGAATGTATTTAG
AAAAATAAACAAATAGGGGTTCCGCGCACATTTCCCCGAAAAGTGCCACCTGACGTC
