>Addgene plasmid #63096 | Frt-hspB5 | addgene partial sequence | sequence record 108092 | CMV-F 5'-CGCAAATGGGCGGTAGGCGTG-3'
CCTATCAGTGATAGAGATCTCCCTATCAGTGATAGAGATCGTCGACGAGCTCGTTTAGTGAACCGTCAGA
TCGCCTGGAGACGCCATCCACGCTGTTTTGACCTCCATAGAAGACACCGGGACCGATCCAGCCTCCGGAC
TCTAGCGTTTAAACTTAAGCTTGGTACCGAGCTCGGATCCAAAACCTCGAGAACCATGGACATCGCCATC
CACCACCCCTGGATCCGCCGCCCCTTCTTTCCTTTCCACTCCCCCAGCCGCCTCTTTGACCAGTTCTTCG
GAGAGCACCTGTTGGAGTCTGATCTTTTCCCGACGTCTACTTCCCTGAGTCCCTTCTACCTTCGGCCACC
CTCCTTCCTGCGGGCACCCAGCTGGTTTGACACTGGACTCTCAGAGATGCGCCTGGAGAAGGACAGGTTC
TCTGTCAACCTGGATGTGAAGCACTTCTCCCCAGAGGAACTCAAAGTTAAGGTGTTGGGAGATGTGATTG
AGGTGCATGGAAAACATGAAGAGCGCCAGGATGAACATGGTTTCATCTCCAGGGAGTTCCACAGGAAATA
CCGGATCCCAGCTGATGTAGACCCTCTCACCATTACTTCATCCCTGTCATCTGATGGGGTCCTCACTGTG
AATGGACCAAGGAAACAGGTCTCTGGCCCTGAGCGCACCATTCCCATCACCCGTGAAGAGAAGCCTGCTG
TCACCGCAGCCCCCAAGAAATAGATGCCCTTTCTTGAATTGCATTT
