>Addgene plasmid #63096 | Frt-hspB5 | addgene partial sequence | sequence record 108180 | BGH-rev 5'-TAGAAGGCACAGTCGAGG-3'
GACTCGATTTTGGCGCGTAATTTGGGCCTGCCCTTAGCATTAATAAGCTTCAGCACTAGTCACAAGACTT
TCATTCACTGGTGGGGAAACTTTCTTGTTTTAAAAAAATGCAATTCAAGAAAGGGCATCTATTTCTTGGG
GGCTGCGGTGACAGCAGGCTTCTCTTCACGGGTGATGGGAATGGTGCGCTCAGGGCCAGAGACCTGTTTC
CTTGGTCCATTCACAGTGAGGACCCCATCAGATGACAGGGATGAAGTAATGGTGAGAGGGTCTACATCAG
CTGGGATCCGGTATTTCCTGTGGAACTCCCTGGAGATGAAACCATGTTCATCCTGGCGCTCTTCATGTTT
TCCATGCACCTCAATCACATCTCCCAACACCTTAACTTTGAGTTCCTCTGGGGAGAAGTGCTTCACATCC
AGGTTGACAGAGAACCTGTCCTTCTCCAGGCGCATCTCTGAGAGTCCAGTGTCAAACCAGCTGGGTGCCC
GCAGGAAGGAGGGTGGCCGAAGGTAGAAGGGACTCAGGGAAGTAGACGTCGGGAAAAGATCAGACTCCAA
CAGGTGCTCTCCGAAGAACTGGTCAAAGAGGCGGCTGGGGGAGTGGAAAGGAAAGAAGGGGCGGCGGATC
CAGGGGTGGTGGATGGCGATGTCCATGGTTCTCGAGGTTTTGGATCCGAGCTCGGTACCAAGCTTAAGTT
TAAACGCTAGAGTCCGGAGGCTGGATCGGTCCCGGTGTCTTCTATGGAGGTCAAAACAGCGTGGATGGCG
TCTCCAGGCGATCTGACGGTTCACTAAACGAGCTCGTCGACGATCTCTATCACTGATAGGGAGATCTCTA
TCACTGATAGGGAGAGCTCTGCTTATATAGACCTCC
